Addgene plasmid #126436: pTBL251 GG sgRNA
Purpose: To target a protospacer with GG at the cut site.
Depositing lab: Chang Liu. Depositing organization: University of California, Irvine. Publication: Lineage tracing and analog recording in mammalian cells by single-site DNA writing. Loveless TB, Grotts JH, Schechter MW, Forouzmand E, Carlson CK, Agahi BS, Liang G, Ficht M, Liu B, Xie X, Liu CC. Nat Chem Biol. 2021 Jun;17(6):739-747. doi: 10.1038/s41589-021-00769-8. Epub 2021 Mar 22. PubMed 33753928.
Backbone
  Vector backbone: pSQT1313
  Backbone manufacturer: Keith Joung
  Backbone size w/o insert (bp): 2259
  Total vector size (bp): 2280
  Modifications to backbone: The backbone was modified to express only one sgRNA.
  Vector type: Mammalian Expression
Growth in bacteria
  Bacterial resistance: Ampicillin, 100 μg/mL
  Growth temperature: 37°C
  Growth strain: DH5alpha
  Copy number: Low Copy
Gene/Insert
  Gene/Insert name: spacer against human genome with GG at cut site
  Species: H. sapiens (human)
  Insert size (bp): 21
  Promoter: human U6
  Cloning method: Unknown
  Sequencing primers: 5′ AGGGTTATTGTCTCATGAGCGG; 3′ CGGACAGGTATCCGGTAAGC
Resource information
  A portion of this plasmid was derived from a plasmid made by: Keith Joung; the backbone was created from pSQT1313, Addgene #53370.
Terms and licenses: Academic/Nonprofit Terms; Industry Terms: Not Available to Industry
Depositor comments: This construct was cloned by inverse PCR and in vivo recombination in E. coli strain SS320. Please visit https://doi.org/10.1101/639120 for bioRxiv preprint.
How to cite: pTBL251 GG sgRNA was a gift from Chang Liu (Addgene plasmid # 126436 ; http://n2t.net/addgene:126436 ; RRID:Addgene_126436)
