[The description below was written by a language model from this plasmid's Addgene catalogue record and pLannotate feature annotations shown in this document.]
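Description:
pTBL251 GG sgRNA is a compact (about 2.3 kb) mammalian expression plasmid that produces a single guide RNA for the Streptococcus pyogenes CRISPR/Cas9 system. It derives from the pSQT1313 backbone, which the depositors modified so that only one sgRNA is expressed. The record notes it was built by inverse PCR followed by in vivo recombination in E. coli. Propagation in bacteria relies on a ColE1/pUC-type origin of replication and a β-lactamase (AmpR) gene driven by its own bla promoter, which confers ampicillin resistance. The catalogue entry lists the plasmid as low copy, whereas the annotated origin is of the type usually described as high copy, so the two sources differ on this point. A short fragment of a Gateway attB1 site is also annotated upstream of the expression cassette. It appears to be a remnant of the backbone rather than a functional element.

The payload is a 21 bp spacer directed against a human genomic protospacer that carries GG at the Cas9 cut site. The spacer sits in the gap between the human U6 promoter, an RNA polymerase III promoter suited to short non-coding transcripts, and the Cas9 gRNA scaffold, so that transcription yields a complete sgRNA. The plasmid encodes no Cas9, no reporter and no mammalian selection marker, so the nuclease or a Cas9-based effector must be supplied separately. The stated purpose is simply to target a protospacer with GG at the cut site. The associated publication concerns lineage tracing and analog recording in mammalian cells by single-site DNA writing, which suggests the guide is used to direct cutting at a defined site in that kind of recording experiment.
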