Features (pLannotate 1.2.2; 6 found; start..end, strand, type, name):
     13..30      +  protein_bind   attB1 (fragment): mutant version of attB; recombination site for the Gateway® BP reaction BP Clonase™
     82..322     +  promoter       U6 promoter: RNA polymerase III promoter for human U6 snRNA
    352..427     +  misc_RNA       gRNA scaffold: guide RNA scaffold for the Streptococcus pyogenes CRISPR/Cas9 system
    531..1119    -  rep_origin     ori: high-copy-number ColE1/pMB1/pBR322/pUC origin of replication
   1290..2150    -  CDS            AmpR: β-lactamase; bla; confers resistance to ampicillin, carbenicillin, and related antibiotics
   2151..2255    -  promoter       AmpR promoter: bla
>Addgene plasmid #126436 | pTBL251 GG sgRNA | addgene full sequence | sequence record 246034 | Addgene NGS Result
GACGTCGCTAGCTGTACAAAAAAGCAGGCTTTAAAGGAACCAATTCAGTCGACTGGATCCGGTACCAAGG
TCGGGCAGGAAGAGGGCCTATTTCCCATGATTCCTTCATATTTGCATATACGATACAAGGCTGTTAGAGA
GATAATTAGAATTAATTTGACTGTAAACACAAAGATATTAGTACAAAATACGTGACGTAGAAAGTAATAA
TTTCTTGGGTAGTTTGCAGTTTTAAAATTATGTTTTAAAATGGACTATCATATGCTTACCGTAACTTGAA
AGTATTTCGATTTCTTGGCTTTATATATCTTGTGGAAAGGACGAAACACCGCTGCTTCTCCAGCCCTGGC
CGTTTTAGAGCTAGAAATAGCAAGTTAAAATAAGGCTAGTCCGTTATCAACTTGAAAAAGTGGCACCGAG
TCGGTGCTTTTTTTAAGCTTGGGCCGCTCGAGGTACCTCTCTACATATGACATGTGAGCAAAAGGCCAGC
AAAAGGCCAGGAACCGTAAAAAGGCCGCGTTGCTGGCGTTTTTCCATAGGCTCCGCCCCCCTGACGAGCA
TCACAAAAATCGACGCTCAAGTCAGAGGTGGCGAAACCCGACAGGACTATAAAGATACCAGGCGTTTCCC
CCTGGAAGCTCCCTCGTGCGCTCTCCTGTTCCGACCCTGCCGCTTACCGGATACCTGTCCGCCTTTCTCC
CTTCGGGAAGCGTGGCGCTTTCTCATAGCTCACGCTGTAGGTATCTCAGTTCGGTGTAGGTCGTTCGCTC
CAAGCTGGGCTGTGTGCACGAACCCCCCGTTCAGCCCGACCGCTGCGCCTTATCCGGTAACTATCGTCTT
GAGTCCAACCCGGTAAGACACGACTTATCGCCACTGGCAGCAGCCACTGGTAACAGGATTAGCAGAGCGA
GGTATGTAGGCGGTGCTACAGAGTTCTTGAAGTGGTGGCCTAACTACGGCTACACTAGAAGAACAGTATT
TGGTATCTGCGCTCTGCTGAAGCCAGTTACCTTCGGAAAAAGAGTTGGTAGCTCTTGATCCGGCAAACAA
ACCACCGCTGGTAGCGGTGGTTTTTTTGTTTGCAAGCAGCAGATTACGCGCAGAAAAAAAGGATCTCAAG
AAGATCCTTTGATCTTTTCTACGGGGTCTGACGCTCAGTGGAACGAAAACTCACGTTAAGGGATTTTGGT
CATGAGATTATCAAAAAGGATCTTCACCTAGATCCTTTTAAATTAAAAATGAAGTTTTAAATCAATCTAA
AGTATATATGAGTAAACTTGGTCTGACAGTTACCAATGCTTAATCAGTGAGGCACCTATCTCAGCGATCT
GTCTATTTCGTTCATCCATAGTTGCCTGACTCCCCGTCGTGTAGATAACTACGATACGGGAGGGCTTACC
ATCTGGCCCCAGTGCTGCAATGATACCGCGAGACCCACGCTCACCGGCTCCAGATTTATCAGCAATAAAC
CAGCCAGCCGGAAGGGCCGAGCGCAGAAGTGGTCCTGCAACTTTATCCGCCTCCATCCAGTCTATTAATT
GTTGCCGGGAAGCTAGAGTAAGTAGTTCGCCAGTTAATAGTTTGCGCAACGTTGTTGCCATTGCTACAGG
CATCGTGGTGTCACGCTCGTCGTTTGGTATGGCTTCATTCAGCTCCGGTTCCCAACGATCAAGGCGAGTT
ACATGATCCCCCATGTTGTGCAAAAAAGCGGTTAGCTCCTTCGGTCCTCCGATCGTTGTCAGAAGTAAGT
TGGCCGCAGTGTTATCACTCATGGTTATGGCAGCACTGCATAATTCTCTTACTGTCATGCCATCCGTAAG
ATGCTTTTCTGTGACTGGTGAGTACTCAACCAAGTCATTCTGAGAATAGTGTATGCGGCGACCGAGTTGC
TCTTGCCCGGCGTCAATACGGGATAATACCGCGCCACATAGCAGAACTTTAAAAGTGCTCATCATTGGAA
AACGTTCTTCGGGGCGAAAACTCTCAAGGATCTTACCGCTGTTGAGATCCAGTTCGATGTAACCCACTCG
TGCACCCAACTGATCTTCAGCATCTTTTACTTTCACCAGCGTTTCTGGGTGAGCAAAAACAGGAAGGCAA
AATGCCGCAAAAAAGGGAATAAGGGCGACACGGAAATGTTGAATACTCATACTCTTCCTTTTTCAATATT
ATTGAAGCATTTATCAGGGTTATTGTCTCATGAGCGGATACATATTTGAATGTATTTAGAAAAATAAACA
AATAGGGGTTCCGCGCACATTTCCCCGAAAAGTGCCACCT
